Addgene plasmid #176563: pM-TagRFP657
Purpose: Expression of TagRFP657 for auxotrophic selection in the absence of methionine
Depositing lab: Markus Ralser. Depositing organization: Francis Crick Institute. Publication: Microbial communities form rich extracellular metabolomes that foster metabolic interactions and promote drug tolerance. Yu JSL, Correia-Melo C, Zorrilla F, Herrera-Dominguez L, Wu MY, Hartl J, Campbell K, Blasche S, Kreidl M, Egger AS, Messner CB, Demichev V, Freiwald A, Mulleder M, Howell M, Berman J, Patil KR, Alam MT, Ralser M. Nat Microbiol. 2022 Apr;7(4):542-555. doi: 10.1038/s41564-022-01072-5. Epub 2022 Mar 21. PubMed 35314781.
Backbone
  Vector backbone: pM
  Vector type: Yeast Expression
Growth in bacteria
  Bacterial resistance: Ampicillin, 100 μg/mL
  Growth temperature: 37°C
  Growth strain: DH5alpha
  Copy number: High Copy
Gene/Insert
  Gene/Insert name: TagRFP657
  Species: Synthetic
  Insert size (bp): 717
  Promoter: TDH1(GAP)
  Cloning method: Restriction Enzyme; 5′ cloning site PacI (not destroyed); 3′ cloning site AscI (not destroyed)
Terms and licenses: Academic/Nonprofit Terms; Industry Terms: Not Available to Industry
Depositor comments: Please note: Plasmid contains E38G and L304S mutations in MET17. These mutations are not known to affect plasmid function.
How to cite: pM-TagRFP657 was a gift from Markus Ralser (Addgene plasmid # 176563 ; http://n2t.net/addgene:176563 ; RRID:Addgene_176563)
