[The description below was written by a language model from this plasmid's Addgene catalogue record and pLannotate feature annotations shown in this document.]
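Description:
pM-TagRFP657 is a yeast expression plasmid of about 6.4 kb built on the pM backbone, designed as an E. coli–Saccharomyces cerevisiae shuttle vector. In bacteria it replicates from a high-copy ColE1/pUC-type origin and is selected with ampicillin through the β-lactamase gene and its native promoter. In yeast it is maintained by a CEN/ARS element (the CEN6 centromere fused to an autonomously replicating sequence), which gives stable, low-copy, chromosome-like segregation. Yeast selection relies on MET17 (also called MET15 or MET25), encoding O-acetylhomoserine/O-acetylserine sulfhydrylase. It is annotated with a fragment of its own methionine-repressible promoter, and it restores methionine prototrophy in met17/met15-deficient strains. The depositor notes E38G and L304S substitutions in MET17 that are not known to affect plasmid function.

The payload is the synthetic far-red fluorescent protein TagRFP657, a constitutively fluorescent derivative of an Entacmaea quadricolor protein, cloned between retained PacI and AscI sites. It is driven by a strong constitutive glyceraldehyde-3-phosphate dehydrogenase (GAP) promoter and followed by the ADH1 terminator. The catalogue entry labels this promoter TDH1(GAP), whereas the sequence annotation assigns it to TDH3. Short fragments of bom, rop and lacI, plus a T7 promoter, appear to be remnants of earlier cloning vectors rather than functional parts.

The plasmid thus couples complementation of a methionine auxotrophy to a far-red fluorescent label, so cells carrying it can be selected in medium lacking methionine and identified by fluorescence. The associated publication concerns metabolic interactions in microbial communities, though the record does not describe the specific experimental use.
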