Features (pLannotate 1.2.2; 14 found; start..end, strand, type, name):
    125..176     +  misc_feature   bom (fragment): basis of mobility region from pBR322
    177..843     +  promoter       GAP promoter: S. cerevisiae TDH3; promoter for glyceraldehyde-3-phosphate dehydrogenase
    879..1577    +  CDS            TagRFP657: TagRFP657 is a basic (constitutively fluorescent) far red fluorescent protein published in 2010, derived from Entacmaea quadricolor. It has low acid sensitivity.
   1601..1788    +  terminator     ADH1 terminator: S. cerevisiae ADH1; transcription terminator for the S. cerevisiae alcohol dehydrogenase 1 (ADH1) gene
   1855..2358    -  misc_feature   CEN/ARS: S. cerevisiae CEN6 centromere fused to an autonomously replicating sequence
   2433..2468    +  CDS            rop (fragment): Rop protein, which maintains plasmids at low copy number; rop
   2617..3951    -  CDS            MET17: O-acetylserine and O-acetylhomoserine sulfhydrylase, required for sulfur amino acid synthesis; S. cerevisiae MET17 MET15; MET25
   3952..4186    -  promoter       MET17 promoter (fragment): S. cerevisiae MET17; expression is repressed by methionine; MET15; MET25
   4253..4271    -  promoter       T7 promoter: promoter for bacteriophage T7 RNA polymerase
   4293..4346    -  CDS            lacI (fragment): lac repressor; lacI; The lac repressor binds to the lac operator to inhibit transcription in E. coli. This inhibition can be relieved by adding lactose or isopropyl-β-D-thiogalactopyranoside (IPTG).
   4529..5117    -  rep_origin     ori: high-copy-number ColE1/pMB1/pBR322/pUC origin of replication
   5288..6148    -  CDS            AmpR: β-lactamase; bla; confers resistance to ampicillin, carbenicillin, and related antibiotics
   6149..6253    -  promoter       AmpR promoter: bla
   6348..23      +  CDS            rop (fragment) (across the origin): Rop protein, which maintains plasmids at low copy number; rop
>Addgene plasmid #176563 | pM-TagRFP657 | addgene full sequence | sequence record 350987 | Addgene NGS Result
GTGATGACGGTGAAAACCTCTGACACATGCAGCTCCCGGAGACGGTCACAGCTTGTCTGTAAGCGGATGC
CGGGAGCAGACAAGCCCGTCAGGGCGCGTCAGCGGGTGTTGGCGGGTGTCGGGGCTGGCTTAACTATGCG
GCATCAGAGCAGATTGTACTGAGAGTGCACCATATGTCATTATCAATACTGCCATTTCAAAGAATACGTA
AATAATTAATAGTAGTGATTTTCCTAACTTTATTTAGTCAAAAAATTAGCCTTTTAATTCTGCTGTAACC
CGTACATGCCCAAAATAGGGGGCGGGTTACACAGAATATATAACATCGTAGGTGTCTGGGTGAACAGTTT
ATTCCTGGCATCCACTAAATATAATGGAGCCCGCTTTTTAAGCTGGCATCCAGAAAAAAAAAGAATCCCA
GCACCAAAATATTGTTTTCTTCACCAACCATCAGTTCATAGGTCCATTCTCTTAGCGCAACTACAGAGAA
CAGGGGCACAAACAGGCAAAAAACGGGCACAACCTCAATGGAGTGATGCAACCTGCCTGGAGTAAATGAT
GACACAAGGCAATTGACCCACGCATGTATCTATCTCATTTTCTTACACCTTCTATTACCTTCTGCTCTCT
CTGATTTGGAAAAAGCTGAAAAAAAAGGTTGAAACCAGTTCCCTGAAATTATTCCCCTACTTGACTAATA
AGTATATAAAGACGGTAGGTATTGATTGTAATTCTGTAAATCTATTTCTTAAACTTCTTAAATTCTACTT
TTATAGTTAGTCTTTTTTTTAGTTTTAAAACACCAAGAACTTAGTTTCGAATAAACACACATAAACAAAC
AAAGTCGACGGATCGGTGACGGTGCTGGTTTAATTAACATGAGCGAATTGATCACAGAAAATATGCACAT
GAAGTTGTATATGGAGGGAACCGTCAATAACCATCATTTCAAATGCACTTCTGAAGGTGAGGGCAAACCT
TACGAAGGGACCCAAACACAGAGAATTAAGGTAGTAGAAGGGGGTCCACTGCCATTTGCCTTTGACATCC
TAGCAACATCCTTCATGTACGGTTCCCACACATTCATAAACCACACTCAAGGAATACCAGACTTTTGGAA
GCAGAGTTTTCCAGAAGGTTTTACGTGGGAAAGAGTTACTACTTACGAGGACGGTGGTGTATTAACAGCC
ACACAAGATACATCATTACAAGATGGTTGTCTGATCTACAACGTTAAAATCAGAGGTGTTAACTTTCCTT
CAAATGGGCCAGTTATGCAAAAGAAAACTTTAGGCTGGGAGGCCCATACTGAAATGCTTTACCCAGCAGA
TGGCGGCTTGGAAGGCAGGACGGCTTTGGCTTTAAAGCTAGTTGGTGGAGGACATTTGATTTGTAATTTC
AAAACAACTTACAGAAGCAAAAAGCCTGCTAAAAATCTTAAGATGCCAGGAGTGTACTATGTCGATTACA
GATTGGAACGTATTAAAGAGGCTGATAAGGAAACCTATGTGGAACAACATGAAGTGGCAGTCGCGAGATA
TTGTGATCTTCCTTCTAAACTAGGTCATAAACTCAATTAAGGCGCGCCACTTCTAAATAAGCGAATTTCT
TATGATTTATGATTTTTATTATTAAATAAGTTATAAAAAAAATAAGTGTATACAAATTTTAAAGTGACTC
TTAGGTTTTAAAACGAAAATTCTTATTCTTGAGTAACTCTTTCCTGTAGGTCAGGTTGCTTTCTCAGGTA
TAGTATGAGGTCGCTCTTATTGACCACACCTCTACCGGCAGATCCGCTAGGGATAACAGGGTAATATAGA
TCTGTTTAGCTTGCCTCGTCCCCGCCGGGTCACCGATCGCTTGCCTGTAACTTACACGCGCCTCGTATCT
TTTAATGATGGAATAATTTGGGAATTTACTCTGTATTTATTTATTTTTATGTTTTGTATTTGGATTTTAG
AAAGTAAATAAAGAAGGTAGAAGAGTTACGGAATGAAGAAAAAAAAATAAACAAAGGTTTAAAAAATTTC
AACAAAAAGCGTACTTTACATATATATTTATTAGACAAGAAAAGCAGATTAAATAGATATACATTCGATT
AACGATAAGTAAAATGTAAAATCACAGGATTTTCGTGTGTGGTCTTCTACACAGACAAGATGAAACAATT
CGGCATTAATACCTGAGAGCAGGAAGAGCAAGATAAAAGGTAGTATTTGTTGGCGATCCCCCTAGAGTCT
TTTACATCTTCGGAAAACAAAAACTATTTTTTCTTTAATTTCTTTTTTTACTTTCTATTTTTAATTTATA
TATTTATATTAAAAAATTTAAATTATAATTATTTTTATAGCACGTGATGAAAAGGACCCTAAGAAACCAT
TATTATCATGACATTAACCTATAAAAATAGGCGTATCACGAGGCCCTTTCGTCTCGCGCGTTTCGGTGAT
GACGGTGAAAACCTCTGACACATGCAGCTCCCGGAGACGGTCACAGCTTGTCTGTAAGCGGATGCCGGGA
GCAGACAAGCCCGTCAGGGCGCGTCAGCGGGTGTTGGCGGTCGAGCTTGTGAGAGAAAGTAGGTTTATAC
ATAATTTTACAACTCATTACGCACACTCATGGTTTTTGGCCAGCGAAAACAGTTTCAAAAGATTGCTGGA
AGTCTGCAATAATGTCATCAATAAATTCGATACCAACAGAGACACGAATTAAGTCCTTGGTAACACCAGA
TGCCAACTTTTCTTTGTCATTTAATTGTTTGTGGGTAGTGAAGTATGGAGCAATGACTAAGGTCTTGGCA
TCACCAACATTGGCCAAGTTAGAGGCAAGCTTTAAATTGTCAACAACTTGAGCACCAGAAAGTTTGAATG
GGTCAGTTTCCTTGTCGGCATTTGGTAAGTCTTTTACACCGAAAGATAAGACACCACCGAAACCGTTAGA
TAGATACTTCTTAGCATTTTCATGATGAGAATGAGATGCTAAACCAGGGTATGAAACCCAAGATACGTAT
GGGGATTGTTCTAACCATTTGGCTAACTTCGATGCATTTTCACCGTGTCTTTCAGCTCTCAAAGATAATG
TTTCAACACCTTGTAGTAGCAAGAAAGAGGCAAATGGGTTCATCAATGGACCCAAATCTCTTAATAGTTC
AGTTCTAACATGAACGATGTATGCCAAGTTACCGTAGGCTTCATTGTAGATAGTACCGTGATATCCTTCG
GCAGGTTGAGAGAATTGAGGGAACTTTTCTGGGTAGTCCTTCCATGGGAACTTACCAGAGTCAACAATAA
TACCACCGATAGTAGTACCATGACCACCAATCCATTTGGTAGCAGAATGTGTTACAATATCAGCACCGTA
TTTAATTGGCTGACAGAAGTAACCACCGGCACCAAATGTGTTGTCAACGACAACTGGAATACCGTGTTTG
TGAGCAATTGCAACAATTTTTTCAAAATCCGGAACATTGTACTTTGGATTACCAATGGTTTCCAAATAAA
CAGCCTTGGTTCTTTCATCAAAGACCTTTTCGAATTCTTCTGGATTGTCACCTTCAACAAATCTAGCCTC
GATACCAAATCTTTTGAACGAGATTTTGAACTGGTTATAAGTACCACCGTATAAGTAAGAAGTGGAAACG
ATGTTGTCACCAGTGTGTGCCAAACCTTGGATGGCAAGGGTTTGAGCGGCTTGACCGGAGGAAACAGCCA
AAGCAGCAGCACCACCTTCTAAAGCAGCAATTCTTTCTTCCAAAACATTACTGGTTGGGTTTTGGAAACG
GGAATAGACGTAACCTGGAACTTCTAGACCAAACAATTGCGAACCATGCTTAGAGTTTCCGAAAACATAA
GAAGTGGTGGCGTAAATTGGTACAGCTCTGGATCTGTGAGCATTGTCACCAGGGTTCTCTTGGCCGGCGT
GTAGTTGAACAGTATCGAAATGAGATGGCATTGTATGGATGGGGGTAATAGAATTGTATCTATGTATCTG
ACGACCCTGTATTACACGAAGGAAATAGTAGATGAAAAGACAAGAGAGCAAGAAAAAGGAAAAACTTCCT
TTCCAACAGACGCTTTACTTAACCTTATATATATCTTATTTTTTTCATCGAGCGTGTTCAATTGGACAAG
GTGCCACCTTTTCGACACTTCGGTTATTATGTTACACAGTTTTCATGAGGATGGCGGAGCTCGAATTCAT
CGATGATATCAGATCCACTAGTGGCCTATGCGGCCGCGGATCTGCCGGTCTCCCTATAGTGAGTCGTATT
AATTTCGATAAGCCAGGTTAACCTGCATTAATGAATCGGCCAACGCGCGGGGAGAGGCGGTTTGCGTATT
GGGCGCTCTTCCGCTTCCTCGCTCACTGACTCGCTGCGCTCGGTCGTTCGGCTGCGGCGAGCGGTATCAG
CTCACTCAAAGGCGGTAATACGGTTATCCACAGAATCAGGGGATAACGCAGGAAAGAACATGTGAGCAAA
AGGCCAGCAAAAGGCCAGGAACCGTAAAAAGGCCGCGTTGCTGGCGTTTTTCCATAGGCTCCGCCCCCCT
GACGAGCATCACAAAAATCGACGCTCAAGTCAGAGGTGGCGAAACCCGACAGGACTATAAAGATACCAGG
CGTTTCCCCCTGGAAGCTCCCTCGTGCGCTCTCCTGTTCCGACCCTGCCGCTTACCGGATACCTGTCCGC
CTTTCTCCCTTCGGGAAGCGTGGCGCTTTCTCATAGCTCACGCTGTAGGTATCTCAGTTCGGTGTAGGTC
GTTCGCTCCAAGCTGGGCTGTGTGCACGAACCCCCCGTTCAGCCCGACCGCTGCGCCTTATCCGGTAACT
ATCGTCTTGAGTCCAACCCGGTAAGACACGACTTATCGCCACTGGCAGCAGCCACTGGTAACAGGATTAG
CAGAGCGAGGTATGTAGGCGGTGCTACAGAGTTCTTGAAGTGGTGGCCTAACTACGGCTACACTAGAAGA
ACAGTATTTGGTATCTGCGCTCTGCTGAAGCCAGTTACCTTCGGAAAAAGAGTTGGTAGCTCTTGATCCG
GCAAACAAACCACCGCTGGTAGCGGTGGTTTTTTTGTTTGCAAGCAGCAGATTACGCGCAGAAAAAAAGG
ATCTCAAGAAGATCCTTTGATCTTTTCTACGGGGTCTGACGCTCAGTGGAACGAAAACTCACGTTAAGGG
ATTTTGGTCATGAGATTATCAAAAAGGATCTTCACCTAGATCCTTTTAAATTAAAAATGAAGTTTTAAAT
CAATCTAAAGTATATATGAGTAAACTTGGTCTGACAGTTACCAATGCTTAATCAGTGAGGCACCTATCTC
AGCGATCTGTCTATTTCGTTCATCCATAGTTGCCTGACTCCCCGTCGTGTAGATAACTACGATACGGGAG
GGCTTACCATCTGGCCCCAGTGCTGCAATGATACCGCGAGACCCACGCTCACCGGCTCCAGATTTATCAG
CAATAAACCAGCCAGCCGGAAGGGCCGAGCGCAGAAGTGGTCCTGCAACTTTATCCGCCTCCATCCAGTC
TATTAATTGTTGCCGGGAAGCTAGAGTAAGTAGTTCGCCAGTTAATAGTTTGCGCAACGTTGTTGCCATT
GCTACAGGCATCGTGGTGTCACGCTCGTCGTTTGGTATGGCTTCATTCAGCTCCGGTTCCCAACGATCAA
GGCGAGTTACATGATCCCCCATGTTGTGCAAAAAAGCGGTTAGCTCCTTCGGTCCTCCGATCGTTGTCAG
AAGTAAGTTGGCCGCAGTGTTATCACTCATGGTTATGGCAGCACTGCATAATTCTCTTACTGTCATGCCA
TCCGTAAGATGCTTTTCTGTGACTGGTGAGTACTCAACCAAGTCATTCTGAGAATAGTGTATGCGGCGAC
CGAGTTGCTCTTGCCCGGCGTCAATACGGGATAATACCGCGCCACATAGCAGAACTTTAAAAGTGCTCAT
CATTGGAAAACGTTCTTCGGGGCGAAAACTCTCAAGGATCTTACCGCTGTTGAGATCCAGTTCGATGTAA
CCCACTCGTGCACCCAACTGATCTTCAGCATCTTTTACTTTCACCAGCGTTTCTGGGTGAGCAAAAACAG
GAAGGCAAAATGCCGCAAAAAAGGGAATAAGGGCGACACGGAAATGTTGAATACTCATACTCTTCCTTTT
TCAATATTATTGAAGCATTTATCAGGGTTATTGTCTCATGAGCGGATACATATTTGAATGTATTTAGAAA
AATAAACAAATAGGGGTTCCGCGCACATTTCCCCGAAAAGTGCCACCTGACGTCTAAGAAACCATTATTA
TCATGACATTAACCTATAAAAATAGGCGTATCACGAGGCCCTTTCGTCTCGCGCGTTTCG
